Addgene plasmid #29206: pEMS1409
Purpose: Expression of the eGFP reporter gene was not detected in the brain and eye.
Depositing lab: Elizabeth Simpson. Depositing organization: University of British Columbia. Publication: A regulatory toolbox of MiniPromoters to drive selective expression in the brain. Portales-Casamar E, Swanson DJ, Liu L, de Leeuw CN, Banks KG, Ho Sui SJ, Fulton DL, Ali J, Amirabbasi M, Arenillas DJ, Babyak N, Black SF, Bonaguro RJ, Brauer E, Candido TR, Castellarin M, Chen J, Chen Y, Cheng JC, Chopra V, Docking TR, Dreolini L, D'Souza CA, Flynn EK, Glenn R, Hatakka K, Hearty TG, Imanian B, Jiang S, Khorasan-zadeh S, Komljenovic I, Laprise S, Liao NY, Lim JS, Lithwick S, Liu F, Liu J, Lu M, McConechy M, McLeod AJ, Milisavljevic M, Mis J, O'Connor K, Palma B, Palmquist DL, Schmouth JF, Swanson MI, Tam B, Ticoll A, Turner JL, Varhol R, Vermeulen J, Watkins RF, Wilson G, Wong BK, Wong SH, Wong TY, Yang GS, Ypsilanti AR, Jones SJ, Holt RA, Goldowitz D, Wasserman WW, Simpson EM. Proc Natl Acad Sci U S A. 2010 Sep 21. 107(38):16589-94. 10.1073/pnas.1009158107 PubMed 20807748.
Backbone
  Vector backbone: pEMS1306
  Backbone size w/o insert (bp): 16454
  Vector type: Pleiades Promoter Project [sic, Pleaides Plieades]
Growth in bacteria
  Bacterial resistance: Ampicillin, 100 μg/mL
  Growth temperature: 37°C
  Growth strain: DH5alpha
  Growth instructions: DH10B
  Copy number: High Copy
Gene/Insert
  Gene/Insert name: Ple202 (alt names: SLC6A5; solute carrier family 6, member 5)
  Species: H. sapiens (human)
  Insert size (bp): 3124
  Entrez Gene: SLC6A5 (a.k.a. GLYT-2, GLYT2, HKPX3, NET1)
  Tag / fusion protein: EGFP-NLS (C terminal on backbone)
  Cloning method: Restriction Enzyme; 5′ cloning site FseI (unknown if destroyed); 3′ cloning site AscI (unknown if destroyed)
  Sequencing primers: 5′ Unknown
Terms and licenses: Academic/Nonprofit Terms; Industry Terms: Not Available to Industry
How to cite: pEMS1409 was a gift from Elizabeth Simpson (Addgene plasmid # 29206 ; http://n2t.net/addgene:29206 ; RRID:Addgene_29206)
