[The description below was written by a language model from this plasmid's Addgene catalogue record.]
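Description:
pEMS1409 is a Pleiades Promoter Project plasmid built on the large pEMS1306 backbone (about 16.5 kb without insert). It carries the human MiniPromoter Ple202, a roughly 3.1 kb element designed from regulatory sequence of SLC6A5, the gene for solute carrier family 6 member 5, also known as the glycine transporter GLYT2. The MiniPromoter was inserted by restriction cloning between FseI and AscI sites, which places it upstream of a backbone-encoded EGFP-NLS reporter. The catalogue lists this reporter as a C-terminal tag. In practice, Ple202 is a promoter fragment rather than a coding sequence, so the arrangement works as a promoter-reporter cassette: Ple202 activity would produce green fluorescent protein, and the nuclear localisation signal would concentrate the signal in nuclei to make expressing cells easier to identify. The plasmid is maintained in E. coli as a high-copy construct under ampicillin selection. The record gives no feature table, so other backbone elements such as the origin of replication, polyadenylation signals or any genomic targeting sequences are not documented here.

The construct belongs to a collection of compact human regulatory elements developed and tested for selective expression in defined brain regions and cell types. For pEMS1409 the recorded result is negative, as eGFP reporter expression was not detected in the brain or eye. It is therefore mainly useful as a documented reference for a SLC6A5-derived MiniPromoter design that did not give detectable expression in those tissues, or as a starting point for redesign, rather than as a validated driver. The record does not describe how the construct was delivered or tested in animals.
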