>Addgene plasmid #29206 | pEMS1409 | addgene partial sequence | sequence record 39581 | EGFP-N 5'-CGTCGCCGTCCAGCTCGACCAG-3'
CTCGCCCTTGCTCACCATGGTGGCGGAAGTTCCTATACCTTTTGAAGAATAGGAACTTCGGCGCGCCTGG
AGGGTGAAACCCGCTATTGACAAGACTGGGTTTGGCTCAGGCAGGAGAGGCGCTTTCTATATCTCCTTGG
GAAAGGCCGGGTTTGCGTCAGTGCAAAGCAAGGTGCCCTTGGTTTGACATTTTCTTGATAATACAAGTTT
GATAAATCATTACCCCCTTGGATTCAAGTTTTAAAGGGACAACAGCCTAGAGTATGCTGGCCAGTTGTCA
CTCCAGCGGGAGGGGGCTGCGTGTTTGGCGTGACTCATGTGGTCTGATTACTAAACCGAAACCGGCAGGA
GGGGAAGACAGAAGTTTGCCTCCTCCTAATTAAGGGAAACATGGGAGGGACACGTCCCACTGCACCCAAG
GCAAGGCGCAGCCGCCAACAGAGTGGATCGGGCTGTAGAGGAGGAAGGAGGGGGTTAAATCACTGTCTAT
TCTTTCCCTTTCACTAGATTCCATTGCTGTCCCCCCTTATCTTCAGGGATTCCGAAAATATTACTCCGAA
AGAGGTTGAGGGTTCATTAATTAACTAGGCCAGAGACATTAAAAAGGACACTTAGTTTGGTTCACTTGAA
ATTA
