>Addgene plasmid #29206 | pEMS1409 | addgene partial sequence | sequence record 39713 | pEMS1307-fwd 5'-ccgcacgtctaagaaaccat-3'
AACCCTTAATGAATTCGAGCTCCTAGGCCGGCCAAAGCTGTAAAGCCCAAAGGGTAGAATCCTGTTAAAG
TGAGCAGCTGAGGACCTCTGGTAGTGGCCATTCAAGATCTTCTTGTCGGCTTTACGGGCCTGACTGTCGC
CAGAACATTAAACTGACTTCCTTGTTGTTCTGCATTTGAGACCTATTTTGAACTTTAGTTTAATACAGAC
TTTTCTTTTACGGTTCACATAGGGAGCCTTCAGAGGCTGGCTCTACAGTCTGTTCAATAAATGCGTAAAG
CGGGGGTATTTCTGGCATTTGAGGCTTTATATTTTAAATACACAAAGGCCCTAGGCAACATTAGGAACTA
ACAACCTGATAAATTCCAGTTTAAAAAAGTGCTGTTATGCTTGAGTTATAAACATTCTAGGTGCTGTGAT
TGCTGATTGTGGACGTGTGCTGGCTGTGGATTAGGATCACCTTGTATTTTGGGTGCTCATGTAATGGTGC
AAGAGAGTCATCCTCTCTCCTTCCTTC
